Addgene plasmid #243939: pUPD3_PARTPRM_J23109
Purpose: GoldenBraid2.0 Constitutive promoter, lacking ribosome binding site.
Depositing lab: Christophe Herman. Depositing organization: Baylor College of Medicine. Publication: GoldenBraid2.0 E. coli: a comprehensive and characterized toolkit for enterics. Cooke MB, Welch KT, Ramirez LD, Wen AX, Marciano DC, Herman C. Synth Biol (Oxf). 2025 Aug 14;10(1):ysaf015. doi: 10.1093/synbio/ysaf015. eCollection 2025. PubMed 40927394.
Backbone
  Vector backbone: pUPD3
  Vector type: Bacterial Expression
Growth in bacteria
  Bacterial resistance: Chloramphenicol, 25 μg/mL
  Growth temperature: 37°C
  Growth strain: DH5alpha
  Copy number: High Copy
Gene/Insert
  Gene/Insert name: J23109
  Species: Synthetic
  Insert size (bp): 36
  Cloning method: Golden Gate
Terms and licenses: Academic/Nonprofit Terms; Industry Terms: Not Available to Industry
How to cite: pUPD3_PARTPRM_J23109 was a gift from Christophe Herman (Addgene plasmid # 243939 ; http://n2t.net/addgene:243939 ; RRID:Addgene_243939)
