[The description below was written by a language model from this plasmid's Addgene catalogue record and pLannotate feature annotations shown in this document.]
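Description:
pUPD3_PARTPRM_J23109 is a GoldenBraid2.0 part-domestication plasmid that stores a single standardized DNA part, the synthetic constitutive bacterial promoter J23109, in the pUPD3 entry vector. It belongs to a GoldenBraid toolkit adapted for E. coli and other enteric bacteria. The sequenced plasmid is small, about 2.4 kb, and is maintained in E. coli at high copy through a ColE1/pUC-type origin. Selection is by chloramphenicol, with resistance provided by a cat gene driven by its own promoter. An f1 phage origin is also present, which in principle permits single-stranded DNA production.

The insert is only 36 bp and is described as a promoter part lacking a ribosome binding site, so it supplies transcription initiation only. A separate RBS part, coding sequence and terminator must be combined with it by Golden Gate assembly to build a functional transcriptional unit. The automated annotation labels the insert region as a fragment of the J23119 promoter. This most likely reflects sequence similarity within the J23100-series family of synthetic constitutive promoters, to which both names belong, rather than a discrepancy in the part's identity; the record does not give the relative strength of J23109. Flanking the cloning position are T7 and SP6 phage promoters and a short residual lacZα fragment, which are remnants of the backbone's cloning site and can serve as sequencing landmarks. A short tet promoter fragment is also annotated in the backbone. The type IIS restriction sites used for part release are not annotated in the feature table. The plasmid is typically used as a source of a modular constitutive promoter for hierarchical assembly of bacterial expression constructs.
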