Features (pLannotate 1.2.2; 9 found; start..end, strand, type, name):
     15..34      +  promoter       J23119(SpeI) promoter (fragment): bacterial promoter (Registry of Standard Biological Parts BBa J23119) modified to end with an SpeI site
     88..106     -  promoter       SP6 promoter: promoter for bacteriophage SP6 RNA polymerase
    253..841     -  rep_origin     ori: high-copy-number ColE1/pMB1/pBR322/pUC origin of replication
    956..1058    +  promoter       cat promoter: promoter of the E. coli cat gene encoding chloramphenicol acetyltransferase
   1059..1715    +  CDS            cat: CAT_ECOLX - Experimental evidence at protein level: Swiss-Prot protein existence level 1. This enzyme is an effector of chloramphenicol resistance in bacteria. From Escherichia coli. This protein is used as a marker in many commonly used cloning vectors, such as pACYC184.
   1803..1820    -  promoter       tet promoter (fragment): E. coli promoter for tetracycline efflux protein gene
   1831..2286    +  rep_origin     f1 ori (sequence partly withheld): f1 bacteriophage origin of replication; arrow indicates direction of (+) strand synthesis
   2305..2326    -  CDS            lacZα (fragment): LacZα fragment of β-galactosidase; lacZ fragment
   2329..2347    +  promoter       T7 promoter: promoter for bacteriophage T7 RNA polymerase
>Addgene plasmid #243939 | pUPD3_PARTPRM_J23109 | addgene full sequence | sequence record 487753 | Addgene NGS Result
GGTCTCGGGAGTTTACAGCTAGCTCAGTCCTAGGGACTGTGCTAGCTCAAACGAGACCACTCATCGCCCA
ATCACTAGTGAATTCGTTCTATAGTGTCACCTAAATACCATAGAGCCGTTGGTCATAGCTGTTTCCTGTC
CAGGCATCATGACACGGTTATCCACAGAATCAGGGGATAACGCAGGAAAGAACATGTGAGCAAAAGGCCA
GCAAAAGGCCAGGAACCGTAAAAAGGCCGCGTTGCTGGCGTTTTTCCATAGGCTCCGCCCCCCTGACGAG
CATCACAAAAATCGACGCTCAAGTCAGAGGTGGCGAAACCCGACAGGACTATAAAGATACCAGGCGTTTC
CCCCTGGAAGCTCCCTCGTGCGCTCTCCTGTTCCGACCCTGCCGCTTACCGGATACCTGTCCGCCTTTCT
CCCTTCGGGAAGCGTGGCGCTTTCTCATAGCTCACGCTGTAGGTATCTCAGTTCGGTGTAGGTCGTTCGC
TCCAAGCTGGGCTGTGTGCACGAACCCCCCGTTCAGCCCGACCGCTGCGCCTTATCCGGTAACTATCGTC
TTGAGTCCAACCCGGTAAGACACGACTTATCGCCACTGGCAGCAGCCACTGGTAACAGGATTAGCAGAGC
GAGGTATGTAGGCGGTGCTACAGAGTTCTTGAAGTGGTGGCCTAACTACGGCTACACTAGAAGAACAGTA
TTTGGTATCTGCGCTCTGCTGAAGCCAGTTACCTTCGGAAAAAGAGTTGGTAGCTCTTGATCCGGCAAAC
AAACCACCGCTGGTAGCGGTGGTTTTTTTGTTTGCAAGCAGCAGATTACGCGCAGAAAAAAAGGATCTCA
AGAAGATCCTTTGATCTTTTCTACGGGGTCTGACGCTCAGTGGAACGAAAACTCACGTTAAGGGATTTTG
GTCATGAGATTATCAAAAAGGATCTTCACCTAGATCCTTTTGTGATGATCGGCACGTAAGAGGTTCCAAC
TTTCACCATAATGAAATAAGATCACTACCGGGCGTATTTTTTGAGTTATCGAGATTTTCAGGAGCTAAGG
AAGCTAAAATGGAGAAAAAAATCACTGGATATACCACCGTTGATATATCCCAATGGCATCGTAAAGAACA
TTTTGAGGCATTTCAGTCAGTTGCTCAATGTACCTATAACCAGACCGTTCAGCTGGATATTACGGCCTTT
TTAAAGACCGTAAAGAAAAATAAGCACAAGTTTTATCCGGCCTTTATTCACATTCTTGCCCGCCTGATGA
ATGCTCATCCGGAATTCCGTATGGCAATGAAAGACGGTGAGCTGGTGATATGGGATAGTGTTCACCCTTG
TTACACCGTTTTCCATGAGCAAACTGAAACGTTTTCATCGCTCTGGAGTGAATACCACGACGATTTCCGG
CAGTTTCTACACATATATTCGCAAGATGTGGCGTGTTACGGTGAAAACCTGGCCTATTTCCCTAAAGGGT
TTATTGAGAATATGTTTTTCGTGTCAGCCAATCCCTGGGTGAGTTTCACCAGTTTTGATTTAAACGTGGC
CAATATGGACAACTTCTTCGCCCCCGTTTTCACCATGGGCAAATATTATACGCAAGGCGACAAGGTGCTG
ATGCCGCTGGCGATTCAGGTTCATCATGCCGTTTGTGATGGCTTCCATGTCGGCAGAATGCTTAATGAAT
TACAACAGTACTGCGATGAGTGGCAGGGCGGGGCGTAATTTTTTTAAGGCAGTTATTGGTGCCCTTAAAC
GCCTGGTTGCTACGCCTGAATAAGTGATAATAAGCGGATGAATGGCAGAAATTCGATGATAAGCTGTCAA
ACATGATGT
[125 nt withheld, positions 1830-1954]
C
[91 nt withheld, positions 1956-2046]
AGGGTGATGGTTCACGTAGTGGGCCAGCGCCCTGATAGACGGTTTTTCGCCCTTTGACGTTGGAGTCCAC
GTTCTTT
[37 nt withheld, positions 2124-2160]
ACCCTATCTCGGTCTATTCTTTTGATTTATAAGGGATTTTGCCGATTTCGGCCTATTGGTTAAAAAATGA
GCTGATTTAACAAAAATTTAACGCGAATTTTAACAAAATATTAACGCTTACAATTTTAACATTGTAGAAA
CGCATGTAAAACGACGGCCAGTGAATTGTAATACGACTCACTATAGGGTGAATTCCGCTTAGGACCTTAG
ATATTGATCTCAA
